>Addgene plasmid #124105 | pQE30-His-AsnRS | addgene full sequence | sequence record 275320 | Addgene NGS Result
CTCAAAGGCGGTAATACGGTTATCCACAGAATCAGGGGATAACGCAGGAAAGAACATGTGAGCAAAAGGC
CAGCAAAAGGCCAGGAACCGTAAAAAGGCCGCGTTGCTGGCGTTTTTCCATAGGCTCCGCCCCCCTGACG
AGCATCACAAAAATCGACGCTCAAGTCAGAGGTGGCGAAACCCGACAGGACTATAAAGATACCAGGCGTT
TCCCCCTGGAAGCTCCCTCGTGCGCTCTCCTGTTCCGACCCTGCCGCTTACCGGATACCTGTCCGCCTTT
CTCCCTTCGGGAAGCGTGGCGCTTTCTCATAGCTCACGCTGTAGGTATCTCAGTTCGGTGTAGGTCGTTC
GCTCCAAGCTGGGCTGTGTGCACGAACCCCCCGTTCAGCCCGACCGCTGCGCCTTATCCGGTAACTATCG
TCTTGAGTCCAACCCGGTAAGACACGACTTATCGCCACTGGCAGCAGCCACTGGTAACAGGATTAGCAGA
GCGAGGTATGTAGGCGGTGCTACAGAGTTCTTGAAGTGGTGGCCTAACTACGGCTACACTAGAAGGACAG
TATTTGGTATCTGCGCTCTGCTGAAGCCAGTTACCTTCGGAAAAAGAGTTGGTAGCTCTTGATCCGGCAA
ACAAACCACCGCTGGTAGCGGTGGTTTTTTTGTTTGCAAGCAGCAGATTACGCGCAGAAAAAAAGGATCT
CAAGAAGATCCTTTGATCTTTTCTACGGGGTCTGACGCTCAGTGGAACGAAAACTCACGTTAAGGGATTT
TGGTCATGAGATTATCAAAAAGGATCTTCACCTAGATCCTTTTAAATTAAAAATGAAGTTTTAAATCAAT
CTAAAGTATATATGAGTAAACTTGGTCTGACAGTTACCAATGCTTAATCAGTGAGGCACCTATCTCAGCG
ATCTGTCTATTTCGTTCATCCATAGTTGCCTGACTCCCCGTCGTGTAGATAACTACGATACGGGAGGGCT
TACCATCTGGCCCCAGTGCTGCAATGATACCGCGAGACCCACGCTCACCGGCTCCAGATTTATCAGCAAT
AAACCAGCCAGCCGGAAGGGCCGAGCGCAGAAGTGGTCCTGCAACTTTATCCGCCTCCATCCAGTCTATT
AATTGTTGCCGGGAAGCTAGAGTAAGTAGTTCGCCAGTTAATAGTTTGCGCAACGTTGTTGCCATTGCTA
CAGGCATCGTGGTGTCACGCTCGTCGTTTGGTATGGCTTCATTCAGCTCCGGTTCCCAACGATCAAGGCG
AGTTACATGATCCCCCATGTTGTGCAAAAAAGCGGTTAGCTCCTTCGGTCCTCCGATCGTTGTCAGAAGT
AAGTTGGCCGCAGTGTTATCACTCATGGTTATGGCAGCACTGCATAATTCTCTTACTGTCATGCCATCCG
TAAGATGCTTTTCTGTGACTGGTGAGTACTCAACCAAGTCATTCTGAGAATAGTGTATGCGGCGACCGAG
TTGCTCTTGCCCGGCGTCAATACGGGATAATACCGCGCCACATAGCAGAACTTTAAAAGTGCTCATCATT
GGAAAACGTTCTTCGGGGCGAAAACTCTCAAGGATCTTACCGCTGTTGAGATCCAGTTCGATGTAACCCA
CTCGTGCACCCAACTGATCTTCAGCATCTTTTACTTTCACCAGCGTTTCTGGGTGAGCAAAAACAGGAAG
GCAAAATGCCGCAAAAAAGGGAATAAGGGCGACACGGAAATGTTGAATACTCATACTCTTCCTTTTTCAA
TATTATTGAAGCATTTATCAGGGTTATTGTCTCATGAGCGGATACATATTTGAATGTATTTAGAAAAATA
AACAAATAGGGGTTCCGCGCACATTTCCCCGAAAAGTGCCACCTGACGTCTAAGAAACCATTATTATCAT
GACATTAACCTATAAAAATAGGCGTATCACGAGGCCCTTTCGTCTTCACCTCGAGAAATCATAAAAAATT
TATTTGCTTTGTGAGCGGATAACAATTATAATAGATTCAATTGTGAGCGGATAACAATTTCACACAGAAT
TCATTAAAGAGGAGAAATTAACTATGAGAGGATCGCATCACCATCACCATCACGGATCCATGAGCGTTGT
GCCTGTAGCCGACGTACTCCAGGGCCGTGTAGCCGTTGACAGCGAAGTCACCGTGCGCGGATGGGTACGT
ACCCGCCGAGATTCAAAAGCTGGCATCTCCTTCCTCGCCGTTTATGACGGTTCCTGCTTTGATCCTGTAC
AGGCTGTCATCAATAATTCTCTGCCCAATTACAATGAAGACGTCCTGCGTCTGACCACCGGCTGCTCGGT
CATTGTGACGGGTAAAGTCGTGGCGTCGCCGGGCCAGGGGCAACAATTTGAAATTCAGGCCAGCAAGGTT
GAAGTTGCTGGTTGGGTTGAAGATCCAGACACTTACCCGATGGCGGCAAAACGCCACAGCATTGAGTATC
TGCGTGAAGTCGCTCACCTGCGTCCGCGCACAAACCTGATTGGTGCCGTCGCGCGCGTTCGCCATACGCT
GGCGCAGGCGCTGCATCGCTTCTTTAACGAGCAGGGATTCTTCTGGGTTTCAACGCCACTGATTACCGCA
TCTGATACCGAAGGTGCAGGCGAAATGTTCCGCGTTTCTACGCTGGATCTGGAAAACCTGCCGCGTAACG
ATCAGGGCAAAGTGGATTTCGACAAAGACTTCTTTGGTAAAGAGTCTTTCCTGACCGTATCTGGCCAGTT
GAACGGCGAAACCTACGCTTGCGCATTGTCCAAAATTTATACCTTCGGCCCGACTTTCCGTGCTGAAAAC
TCCAACACCAGCCGTCACCTGGCGGAATTCTGGATGCTGGAGCCGGAAGTGGCGTTTGCTAACCTGAACG
ATATTGCGGGTCTGGCTGAAGCCATGCTGAAATATGTCTTCAAAGCGGTTCTCGAAGAACGCGCTGACGA
CATGAAATTCTTCGCTGAACGCGTAGATAAAGATGCCGTTTCACGTCTGGAACGCTTCATTGAAGCCGAT
TTTGCGCAGGTGGATTATACCGACGCAGTGACCATTCTCGAAAACTGCGGCAGGAAGTTTGAAAACCCGG
TTTACTGGGGAGTCGATCTCTCTTCTGAGCATGAGCGTTATCTGGCGGAAGAACACTTTAAAGCACCGGT
AGTGGTTAAAAACTATCCGAAAGATATTAAAGCGTTCTATATGCGCCTTAACGAAGACGGTAAAACCGTT
GCGGCTATGGACGTTCTGGCTCCGGGCATCGGTGAGATCATTGGTGGCTCCCAGCGTGAAGAACGTCTGG
ACGTGCTGGACGAGCGTATGCTGGAAATGGGCCTGAATAAAGAAGATTACTGGTGGTATCGCGATCTGCG
TCGCTACGGTACTGTTCCGCATTCAGGTTTCGGTCTTGGTTTTGAACGTCTGATTGCTTACGTAACTGGC
GTGCAAAACGTACGTGATGTGATTCCGTTCCCACGTACTCCGCGTAACGCCAGCTTCTAAAAGCTTAATT
AGCTGAGCTTGGACTCCTGTTGATAGATCCAGTAATGACCTCAGAACTCCATCTGGATTTGTTCAGAACG
CTCGGTTGCCGCCGGGCGTTTTTTATTGGTGAGAATCCAAGCTAGCTTGGCGAGATTTTCAGGAGCTAAG
GAAGCTAAAATGGAGAAAAAAATCACTGGATATACCACCGTTGATATATCCCAATGGCATCGTAAAGAAC
ATTTTGAGGCATTTCAGTCAGTTGCTCAATGTACCTATAACCAGACCGTTCAGCTGGATATTACGGCCTT
TTTAAAGACCGTAAAGAAAAATAAGCACAAGTTTTATCCGGCCTTTATTCACATTCTTGCCCGCCTGATG
AATGCTCATCCGGAATTTCGTATGGCAATGAAAGACGGTGAGCTGGTGATATGGGATAGTGTTCACCCTT
GTTACACCGTTTTCCATGAGCAAACTGAAACGTTTTCATCGCTCTGGAGTGAATACCACGACGATTTCCG
GCAGTTTCTACACATATATTCGCAAGATGTGGCGTGTTACGGTGAAAACCTGGCCTATTTCCCTAAAGGG
TTTATTGAGAATATGTTTTTCGTCTCAGCCAATCCCTGGGTGAGTTTCACCAGTTTTGATTTAAACGTGG
CCAATATGGACAACTTCTTCGCCCCCGTTTTCACCATGGGCAAATATTATACGCAAGGCGACAAGGTGCT
GATGCCGCTGGCGATTCAGGTTCATCATGCCGTTTGTGATGGCTTCCATGTCGGCAGAATGCTTAATGAA
TTACAACAGTACTGCGATGAGTGGCAGGGCGGGGCGTAATTTTTTTAAGGCAGTTATTGGTGCCCTTAAA
CGCCTGGGGTAATGACTCTCTAGCTTGAGGCATCAAATAAAACGAAAGGCTCAGTCGAAAGACTGGGCCT
TTCGTTTTATCTGTTGTTTGTCGGTGAACGCTCTCCTGAGTAGGACAAATCCGCCCTCTAGAGCTGCCTC
GCGCGTTTCGGTGATGACGGTGAAAACCTCTGACACATGCAGCTCCCGGAGACGGTCACAGCTTGTCTGT
AAGCGGATGCCGGGAGCAGACAAGCCCGTCAGGGCGCGTCAGCGGGTGTTGGCGGGTGTCGGGGCGCAGC
CATGACCCAGTCACGTAGCGATAGCGGAGTGTATACTGGCTTAACTATGCGGCATCAGAGCAGATTGTAC
TGAGAGTGCACCATATGCGGTGTGAAATACCGCACAGATGCGTAAGGAGAAAATACCGCATCAGGCGCTC
TTCCGCTTCCTCGCTCACTGACTCGCTGCGCTCGGTCGTTCGGCTGCGGCGAGCGGTATCAGCTCA
Features (pLannotate 1.2.2; 14 found; start..end, strand, type, name):
    115..703     -  rep_origin     ori: high-copy-number ColE1/pMB1/pBR322/pUC origin of replication
    874..1734    -  CDS            AmpR: β-lactamase; bla; confers resistance to ampicillin, carbenicillin, and related antibiotics
   1735..1839    -  promoter       AmpR promoter: bla
   1949..1993    +  promoter       T5 promoter: bacteriophage T5 promoter for E. coli RNA polymerase, with embedded lac operator
   2001..2017    +  protein_bind   lac operator: The lac repressor binds to the lac operator to inhibit transcription in E. coli. This inhibition can be relieved by adding lactose or isopropyl-β-D-thiogalactopyranoside (IPTG). lac repressor encoded by lacI
   2066..2083    +  CDS            7xHis (fragment): 6xHis affinity tag
   2090..3487    +  CDS            asnS: SYN_ECOLI - Also known as tss. Experimental evidence at protein level: Swiss-Prot protein existence level 1. From Escherichia coli (strain K12).
   3512..3606    +  terminator     lambda t0 terminator: transcription terminator from phage lambda
   3621..3649    +  promoter       cat promoter (fragment): promoter of the E. coli cat gene encoding chloramphenicol acetyltransferase
   3650..4306    +  CDS            cat: CAT_ECOLX - Experimental evidence at protein level: Swiss-Prot protein existence level 1. This enzyme is an effector of chloramphenicol resistance in bacteria. From Escherichia coli. This protein is used as a marker in many commonly used cloning vectors, such as pACYC184.
   4374..4460    +  terminator     rrnB T1 terminator: Escherichia coli rrnB; transcription terminator T1 from the E. coli rrnB gene
   4472..4513    +  CDS            rop (fragment): Rop protein, which maintains plasmids at low copy number; rop
   4615..4755    +  misc_feature   bom: basis of mobility region from pBR322
   4760..4826    -  rep_origin     RSF ori (fragment): Plasmids containing the RSF 1030 origin of replication can be propagated in E. coli cells that contain additional plasmids with compatible origins.
