[The description below was written by a language model from this plasmid's Addgene catalogue record and pLannotate feature annotations shown in this document.]
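Description:
pQE30-His-AsnRS is a bacterial expression plasmid of about 4.8 kb, built on the pQE30 backbone, that produces His-tagged asparaginyl-tRNA synthetase (AsnRS, the asnS gene product) from Escherichia coli. It replicates in E. coli from a high-copy ColE1/pMB1-type origin and is selected with ampicillin through a β-lactamase gene driven by its own bla promoter. The feature table also picks up a chloramphenicol acetyltransferase coding sequence preceded by only a fragment of the cat promoter, together with a bom region and short rop and RSF origin fragments. These are backbone remnants, and the catalogue entry lists ampicillin as the only resistance.

The expression cassette uses the bacteriophage T5 promoter, which is recognised by the host E. coli RNA polymerase and carries an embedded lac operator. A second lac operator follows it, so transcription is held off by lac repressor and can be induced with IPTG. No lacI gene is annotated on the plasmid, so repressor would have to come from the host or another plasmid. Downstream, a backbone-encoded N-terminal 6xHis tag immediately precedes the full-length asnS open reading frame, allowing purification by metal-affinity chromatography. The lambda t0 terminator ends the transcript, and an rrnB T1 terminator lies after the cat region. The cloning sites used for the insert are not recorded.

The plasmid belongs to a set used to overproduce and purify the individual protein components of the PURE reconstituted cell-free translation system, in which AsnRS charges tRNA with asparagine. The depositors note that the promoter region may be prone to deletions, so sequence verification of isolates is advised.
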