Addgene plasmid #124105: pQE30-His-AsnRS
Purpose: Bacterial expression plasmid for PURE system components
Depositing lab: Sebastian Maerkl & Takuya Ueda. Depositing organization: The University of Tokyo. Publication: Cell-free translation reconstituted with purified components. Shimizu Y, Inoue A, Tomari Y, Suzuki T, Yokogawa T, Nishikawa K, Ueda T. Nat Biotechnol. 2001 Aug;19(8):751-5. doi: 10.1038/90802. PubMed 11479568.
Backbone
  Vector backbone: pQE30
  Vector type: Bacterial Expression
Growth in bacteria
  Bacterial resistance: Ampicillin, 100 μg/mL
  Growth temperature: 37°C
  Growth strain: NEB Stable ; JM109
  Copy number: High Copy
Gene/Insert
  Gene/Insert name: Asparaginyl-tRNA ligase (alt names: asnS; AsnRS)
  Species: Escherichia coli
  Entrez Gene: asnS (a.k.a. b0930, ECK0921, lcs, tss)
  Tag / fusion protein: 6x-His (N terminal on backbone)
  Cloning method: Restriction Enzyme; 5′ cloning site Unknown (unknown if destroyed)
Terms and licenses: Academic/Nonprofit Terms; Industry Terms: Not Available to Industry
Depositor comments: It is recommended to screen DNA preps from multiple colonies by Sanger sequencing, as this plasmid may be prone to deletions in the promoter region.
How to cite: pQE30-His-AsnRS was a gift from Sebastian Maerkl & Takuya Ueda (Addgene plasmid # 124105 ; http://n2t.net/addgene:124105 ; RRID:Addgene_124105)
