>Addgene plasmid #124105 | pQE30-His-AsnRS | depositor partial sequence | sequence record 236207 | Sequencing result for the insert
TTATTTGCTTTGTGAGCGGATAACAATTATAATAGATTCAATTGTGAGCGGATAACAATTTCACACAGAA
TTCATTAAAGAGGAGAAATTAACTATGAGAGGATCGCATCACCATCACCATCACGGATCCATGAGCGTTG
TGCCTGTAGCCGACGTACTCCAGGGCCGTGTAGCCGTTGACAGCGAAGTCACCGTGCGCGGATGGGTACG
TACCCGCCGAGATTCAAAAGCTGGCATCTCCTTCCTCGCCGTTTA
